>Addgene plasmid #102989 | pCAG-Cre-T2A-mRuby2 | depositor full sequence | sequence record 194999 | pCAG-Cre-T2A-mRuby2 sequence 6598 bps
GTCGACATTGATTATTGACTAGTTATTAATAGTAATCAATTACGGGGTCATTAGTTCATAGCCCATATAT
GGAGTTCCGCGTTACATAACTTACGGTAAATGGCCCGCCTGGCTGACCGCCCAACGACCCCCGCCCATTG
ACGTCAATAATGACGTATGTTCCCATAGTAACGCCAATAGGGACTTTCCATTGACGTCAATGGGTGGACT
ATTTACGGTAAACTGCCCACTTGGCAGTACATCAAGTGTATCATATGCCAAGTACGCCCCCTATTGACGT
CAATGACGGTAAATGGCCCGCCTGGCATTATGCCCAGTACATGACCTTATGGGACTTTCCTACTTGGCAG
TACATCTACGTATTAGTCATCGCTATTACCATGGGTCGAGGTGAGCCCCACGTTCTGCTTCACTCTCCCC
ATCTCCCCCCCCTCCCCACCCCCAATTTTGTATTTATTTATTTTTTAATTATTTTGTGCAGCGATGGGGG
CGGGGGGGGGGGGGGCGCGCGCCAGGCGGGGCGGGGCGGGGCGAGGGGCGGGGCGGGGCGAGGCGGAGAG
GTGCGGCGGCAGCCAATCAGAGCGGCGCGCTCCGAAAGTTTCCTTTTATGGCGAGGCGGCGGCGGCGGCG
GCCCTATAAAAAGCGAAGCGCGCGGCGGGCGGGAGTCGCTGCGTTGCCTTCGCCCCGTGCCCCGCTCCGC
GCCGCCTCGCGCCGCCCGCCCCGGCTCTGACTGACCGCGTTACTCCCACAGGTGAGCGGGCGGGACGGCC
CTTCTCCTCCGGGCTGTAATTAGCGCTTGGTTTAATGACGGCTCGTTTCTTTTCTGTGGCTGCGTGAAAG
CCTTAAAGGGCTCCGGGAGGGCCCTTTGTGCGGGGGGGAGCGGCTCGGGGGGTGCGTGCGTGTGTGTGTG
CGTGGGGAGCGCCGCGTGCGGCCCGCGCTGCCCGGCGGCTGTGAGCGCTGCGGGCGCGGCGCGGGGCTTT
GTGCGCTCCGCGTGTGCGCGAGGGGAGCGCGGCCGGGGGCGGTGCCCCGCGGTGCGGGGGGGCTGCGAGG
GGAACAAAGGCTGCGTGCGGGGTGTGTGCGTGGGGGGGTGAGCAGGGGGTGTGGGCGCGGCGGTCGGGCT
GTAACCCCCCCCTGCACCCCCCTCCCCGAGTTGCTGAGCACGGCCCGGCTTCGGGTGCGGGGCTCCGTGC
GGGGCGTGGCGCGGGGCTCGCCGTGCCGGGCGGGGGGTGGCGGCAGGTGGGGGTGCCGGGCGGGGCGGGG
CCGCCTCGGGCCGGGGAGGGCTCGGGGGAGGGGCGCGGCGGCCCCGGAGCGCCGGCGGCTGTCGAGGCGC
GGCGAGCCGCAGCCATTGCCTTTTATGGTAATCGTGCGAGAGGGCGCAGGGACTTCCTTTGTCCCAAATC
TGGCGGAGCCGAAATCTGGGAGGCGCCGCCGCACCCCCTCTAGCGGGCGCGGGCGAAGCGGTGCGGCGCC
GGCAGGAAGGAAATGGGCGGGGAGGGCCTTCGTGCGTCGCCGCGCCGCCGTCCCCTTCTCCATCTCCAGC
CTCGGGGCTGCCGCAGGGGGACGGCTGCCTTCGGGGGGGACGGGGCAGGGCGGGGTTCGGCTTCTGGCGT
GTGACCGGCGGCTCTAGAGCCTCTGCTAACCATGTTCATGCCTTCTTCTTTTTCCTACAGCTCCTGGGCA
ACGTGCTGGTTATTGTGCTGTCTCATCATTTTGGCAAAGAATTCGCCACCATGGCCAATTTACTGACCGT
ACACCAAAATTTGCCTGCATTACCGGTCGATGCAACGAGTGATGAGGTTCGCAAGAACCTGATGGACATG
TTCAGGGATCGCCAGGCGTTTTCTGAGCATACCTGGAAAATGCTTCTGTCCGTTTGCCGGTCGTGGGCGG
CATGGTGCAAGTTGAATAACCGGAAATGGTTTCCCGCAGAACCTGAAGATGTTCGCGATTATCTTCTATA
TCTTCAGGCGCGCGGTCTGGCAGTAAAAACTATCCAGCAACATTTGGGCCAGCTAAACATGCTTCATCGT
CGGTCCGGGCTGCCACGACCAAGTGACAGCAATGCTGTTTCACTGGTTATGCGGCGGATCCGAAAAGAAA
ACGTTGATGCCGGTGAACGTGCAAAACAGGCTCTAGCGTTCGAACGCACTGATTTCGACCAGGTTCGTTC
ACTCATGGAAAATAGCGATCGCTGCCAGGATATACGTAATCTGGCATTTCTGGGGATTGCTTATAACACC
CTGTTACGTATAGCCGAAATTGCCAGGATCAGGGTTAAAGATATCTCACGTACTGACGGTGGGAGAATGT
TAATCCATATTGGCAGAACGAAAACGCTGGTTAGCACCGCAGGTGTAGAGAAGGCACTTAGCCTGGGGGT
AACTAAACTGGTCGAGCGATGGATTTCCGTCTCTGGTGTAGCTGATGATCCGAATAACTACCTGTTTTGC
CGGGTCAGAAAAAATGGTGTTGCCGCGCCATCTGCCACCAGCCAGCTATCAACTCGCGCCCTGGAAGGGA
TTTTTGAAGCAACTCATCGATTGATTTACGGCGCTAAGGATGACTCTGGTCAGAGATACCTGGCCTGGTC
TGGACACAGTGCCCGTGTCGGAGCCGCGCGAGATATGGCCCGCGCTGGAGTTTCAATACCGGAGATCATG
CAAGCTGGTGGCTGGACCAATGTAAATATTGTCATGAACTATATCCGTAACCTGGATAGTGAAACAGGGG
CAATGGTGCGCCTGCTGGAAGATGGCGATGGGAGTGGAGAGGGCAGGGGAAGTCTTCTAACATGCGGGGA
CGTGGAGGAAAATCCCGGCCCCATGGTGTCTAAGGGCGAAGAGCTGATCAAGGAAAATATGCGTATGAAG
GTGGTCATGGAAGGTTCGGTCAACGGCCACCAATTCAAATGCACAGGTGAAGGAGAAGGCAATCCGTACA
TGGGAACTCAAACCATGAGGATCAAAGTCATCGAGGGAGGACCCCTGCCATTTGCCTTTGACATTCTTGC
CACGTCGTTCATGTATGGCAGCCGTACTTTTATCAAGTACCCGAAAGGCATTCCTGATTTCTTTAAACAG
TCCTTTCCTGAGGGTTTTACTTGGGAAAGAGTTACGAGATACGAAGATGGTGGAGTCGTCACCGTCATGC
AGGACACCAGCCTTGAGGATGGCTGTCTCGTTTACCACGTCCAAGTCAGAGGGGTAAACTTTCCCTCCAA
TGGTCCCGTGATGCAGAAGAAGACCAAGGGTTGGGAGCCTAATACAGAGATGATGTATCCAGCAGATGGT
GGTCTGAGGGGATACACTCATATGGCACTGAAAGTTGATGGTGGTGGCCATCTGTCTTGCTCTTTCGTAA
CAACTTACAGGTCAAAAAAGACCGTCGGGAACATCAAGATGCCCGGTATCCATGCCGTTGATCACCGCCT
GGAAAGGTTAGAGGAAAGTGACAATGAAATGTTCGTAGTACAACGCGAACACGCAGTTGCCAAGTTCGCC
GGGCTTGGTGGTGGGATGGACGAGCTGTACAAGTGAGCGGCCGCACTCCTCAGGTGCAGGCTGCCTATCA
GAAGGTGGTGGCTGGTGTGGCCAATGCCCTGGCTCACAAATACCACTGAGATCTTTTTCCCTCTGCCAAA
AATTATGGGGACATCATGAAGCCCCTTGAGCATCTGACTTCTGGCTAATAAAGGAAATTTATTTTCATTG
CAATAGTGTGTTGGAATTTTTTGTGTCTCTCACTCGGAAGGACATATGGGAGGGCAAATCATTTAAAACA
TCAGAATGAGTATTTGGTTTAGAGTTTGGCAACATATGCCATATGCTGGCTGCCATGAACAAAGGTGGCT
ATAAAGAGGTCATCAGTATATGAAACAGCCCCCTGCTGTCCATTCCTTATTCCATAGAAAAGCCTTGACT
TGAGGTTAGATTTTTTTTATATTTTGTTTTGTGTTATTTTTTTCTTTAACATCCCTAAAATTTTCCTTAC
ATGTTTTACTAGCCAGATTTTTCCTCCTCTCCTGACTACTCCCAGTCATAGCTGTCCCTCTTCTCTTATG
AAGATCCCTCGACCTGCAGCCCAAGCTTGGCGTAATCATGGTCATAGCTGTTTCCTGTGTGAAATTGTTA
TCCGCTCACAATTCCACACAACATACGAGCCGGAAGCATAAAGTGTAAAGCCTGGGGTGCCTAATGAGTG
AGCTAACTCACATTAATTGCGTTGCGCTCACTGCCCGCTTTCCAGTCGGGAAACCTGTCGTGCCAGCGGA
TCCGCATCTCAATTAGTCAGCAACCATAGTCCCGCCCCTAACTCCGCCCATCCCGCCCCTAACTCCGCCC
AGTTCCGCCCATTCTCCGCCCCATGGCTGACTAATTTTTTTTATTTATGCAGAGGCCGAGGCCGCCTCGG
CCTCTGAGCTATTCCAGAAGTAGTGAGGAGGCTTTTTTGGAGGCCTAGGCTTTTGCAAAAAGCTAACTTG
TTTATTGCAGCTTATAATGGTTACAAATAAAGCAATAGCATCACAAATTTCACAAATAAAGCATTTTTTT
CACTGCATTCTAGTTGTGGTTTGTCCAAACTCATCAATGTATCTTATCATGTCTGGATCCGCTGCATTAA
TGAATCGGCCAACGCGCGGGGAGAGGCGGTTTGCGTATTGGGCGCTCTTCCGCTTCCTCGCTCACTGACT
CGCTGCGCTCGGTCGTTCGGCTGCGGCGAGCGGTATCAGCTCACTCAAAGGCGGTAATACGGTTATCCAC
AGAATCAGGGGATAACGCAGGAAAGAACATGTGAGCAAAAGGCCAGCAAAAGGCCAGGAACCGTAAAAAG
GCCGCGTTGCTGGCGTTTTTCCATAGGCTCCGCCCCCCTGACGAGCATCACAAAAATCGACGCTCAAGTC
AGAGGTGGCGAAACCCGACAGGACTATAAAGATACCAGGCGTTTCCCCCTGGAAGCTCCCTCGTGCGCTC
TCCTGTTCCGACCCTGCCGCTTACCGGATACCTGTCCGCCTTTCTCCCTTCGGGAAGCGTGGCGCTTTCT
CAATGCTCACGCTGTAGGTATCTCAGTTCGGTGTAGGTCGTTCGCTCCAAGCTGGGCTGTGTGCACGAAC
CCCCCGTTCAGCCCGACCGCTGCGCCTTATCCGGTAACTATCGTCTTGAGTCCAACCCGGTAAGACACGA
CTTATCGCCACTGGCAGCAGCCACTGGTAACAGGATTAGCAGAGCGAGGTATGTAGGCGGTGCTACAGAG
TTCTTGAAGTGGTGGCCTAACTACGGCTACACTAGAAGGACAGTATTTGGTATCTGCGCTCTGCTGAAGC
CAGTTACCTTCGGAAAAAGAGTTGGTAGCTCTTGATCCGGCAAACAAACCACCGCTGGTAGCGGTGGTTT
TTTTGTTTGCAAGCAGCAGATTACGCGCAGAAAAAAAGGATCTCAAGAAGATCCTTTGATCTTTTCTACG
GGGTCTGACGCTCAGTGGAACGAAAACTCACGTTAAGGGATTTTGGTCATGAGATTATCAAAAAGGATCT
TCACCTAGATCCTTTTAAATTAAAAATGAAGTTTTAAATCAATCTAAAGTATATATGAGTAAACTTGGTC
TGACAGTTACCAATGCTTAATCAGTGAGGCACCTATCTCAGCGATCTGTCTATTTCGTTCATCCATAGTT
GCCTGACTCCCCGTCGTGTAGATAACTACGATACGGGAGGGCTTACCATCTGGCCCCAGTGCTGCAATGA
TACCGCGAGACCCACGCTCACCGGCTCCAGATTTATCAGCAATAAACCAGCCAGCCGGAAGGGCCGAGCG
CAGAAGTGGTCCTGCAACTTTATCCGCCTCCATCCAGTCTATTAATTGTTGCCGGGAAGCTAGAGTAAGT
AGTTCGCCAGTTAATAGTTTGCGCAACGTTGTTGCCATTGCTACAGGCATCGTGGTGTCACGCTCGTCGT
TTGGTATGGCTTCATTCAGCTCCGGTTCCCAACGATCAAGGCGAGTTACATGATCCCCCATGTTGTGCAA
AAAAGCGGTTAGCTCCTTCGGTCCTCCGATCGTTGTCAGAAGTAAGTTGGCCGCAGTGTTATCACTCATG
GTTATGGCAGCACTGCATAATTCTCTTACTGTCATGCCATCCGTAAGATGCTTTTCTGTGACTGGTGAGT
ACTCAACCAAGTCATTCTGAGAATAGTGTATGCGGCGACCGAGTTGCTCTTGCCCGGCGTCAATACGGGA
TAATACCGCGCCACATAGCAGAACTTTAAAAGTGCTCATCATTGGAAAACGTTCTTCGGGGCGAAAACTC
TCAAGGATCTTACCGCTGTTGAGATCCAGTTCGATGTAACCCACTCGTGCACCCAACTGATCTTCAGCAT
CTTTTACTTTCACCAGCGTTTCTGGGTGAGCAAAAACAGGAAGGCAAAATGCCGCAAAAAAGGGAATAAG
GGCGACACGGAAATGTTGAATACTCATACTCTTCCTTTTTCAATATTATTGAAGCATTTATCAGGGTTAT
TGTCTCATGAGCGGATACATATTTGAATGTATTTAGAAAAATAAACAAATAGGGGTTCCGCGCACATTTC
CCCGAAAAGTGCCACCTG
Features (pLannotate 1.2.2; 20 found; start..end, strand, type, name):
      4..383     +  enhancer       CMV enhancer: human cytomegalovirus immediate early enhancer
    386..661     +  promoter       chicken β-actin promoter: No description available
    662..1670    +  intron         chimeric intron: chimera between introns from chicken β-actin and rabbit β-globin
   1668..1724    +  CDS            HBB (fragment): HBB_LEPEU - Experimental evidence at protein level: Swiss-Prot protein existence level 1. Involved in oxygen transport from the lung to the various peripheral tissues. From Lepus europaeus (European hare).
   1735..2759    +  CDS            Cre (fragment): site-specific recombinase Cre is a site-specific recombinase from bacteriophage P1. Recombination occurs at loxP sequences.
   2769..2822    +  CDS            T2A: 2A peptide from Thosea asigna virus capsid protein Eukaryotic ribosomes fail to insert a peptide bond between the Gly and Pro residues, yielding separate polypeptides.
   2823..3533    +  CDS            mRuby2: mRuby2 is a basic (constitutively fluorescent) red fluorescent protein published in 2012, derived from Entacmaea quadricolor. It has moderate acid sensitivity.
   3545..3616    +  CDS            HBB (fragment): HBB_PONPY - Experimental evidence at transcript level: Swiss-Prot protein existence level 2. Involved in oxygen transport from the lung to the various peripheral tissues. From Pongo pygmaeus (Bornean orangutan).
   3687..3742    +  polyA_signal   β-globin poly(A) signal: rabbit β-globin polyadenylation signal (Gil and Proudfoot, 1987)
   4125..4141    -  protein_bind   lac operator: The lac repressor binds to the lac operator to inhibit transcription in E. coli. This inhibition can be relieved by adding lactose or isopropyl-β-D-thiogalactopyranoside (IPTG). lac repressor encoded by lacI
   4149..4179    -  promoter       lac promoter: promoter for the E. coli lac operon
   4194..4215    -  protein_bind   CAP binding site: CAP binding activates transcription in the presence of cAMP. E. coli catabolite activator protein
   4228..4267    -  CDS            lacI (fragment): lac repressor; lacI; The lac repressor binds to the lac operator to inhibit transcription in E. coli. This inhibition can be relieved by adding lactose or isopropyl-β-D-thiogalactopyranoside (IPTG).
   4274..4296    +  promoter       SV40 promoter (fragment): SV40 enhancer and early promoter
   4320..4455    +  rep_origin     SV40 ori: SV40 origin of replication
   4475..4609    +  polyA_signal   SV40 poly(A) signal: SV40 polyadenylation signal
   4611..4665    -  CDS            lacI (fragment): lac repressor; lacI; The lac repressor binds to the lac operator to inhibit transcription in E. coli. This inhibition can be relieved by adding lactose or isopropyl-β-D-thiogalactopyranoside (IPTG).
   4848..5436    -  rep_origin     ori: high-copy-number ColE1/pMB1/pBR322/pUC origin of replication
   5607..6467    -  CDS            AmpR: β-lactamase; bla; confers resistance to ampicillin, carbenicillin, and related antibiotics
   6468..6572    -  promoter       AmpR promoter: bla
