[The description below was written by a language model from this plasmid's Addgene catalogue record and pLannotate feature annotations shown in this document.]
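Description:
pCAG-Cre-T2A-mRuby2 is a mammalian expression plasmid built on the pCAG backbone that co-expresses Cre recombinase and the red fluorescent protein mRuby2 from a single transcript. According to the depositor, it derives from an earlier pCAG-Cre plasmid, with only the T2A and mRuby2 segments added. It is maintained in E. coli through a high-copy ColE1/pUC-type origin and selected with ampicillin via the β-lactamase gene and its own promoter. The catalogue lists a total size of 6654 bp, whereas the annotated depositor sequence is 6598 nt, a small discrepancy the record does not explain.

The expression cassette is driven by the composite CAG promoter, annotated here as the CMV immediate-early enhancer, the chicken β-actin promoter and a chimeric β-actin/β-globin intron, which together give strong constitutive expression in a wide range of mammalian cells. Downstream lies the bacteriophage P1 Cre coding sequence, joined in frame through a Thosea asigna virus T2A peptide to mRuby2. Ribosomal skipping at T2A yields two separate proteins, so red fluorescence marks the cells that are also producing Cre. The record lists mRuby2 as the selectable marker, and there is no mammalian drug-resistance gene. The transcript is terminated by a rabbit β-globin polyadenylation signal. The short HBB fragments flagged around the insert most likely reflect β-globin exon sequence from the backbone. An SV40 origin, an SV40 poly(A) signal and remnants of lac regulatory elements are also present in the backbone.

The construct is suited to transient delivery of Cre for excision or rearrangement of loxP-flanked sequences, with identification or sorting of transfected cells by fluorescence.
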