Addgene plasmid #102989: pCAG-Cre-T2A-mRuby2
Purpose: Expresses Cre and mRuby2
Depositing lab: Karin Scharffetter-Kochanek. Depositing organization: Universitaet Ulm. Publication: A model of the onset of the senescence associated secretory phenotype after DNA damage induced senescence. Meyer P, Maity P, Burkovski A, Schwab J, Mussel C, Singh K, Ferreira FF, Krug L, Maier HJ, Wlaschek M, Wirth T, Kestler HA, Scharffetter-Kochanek K. PLoS Comput Biol. 2017 Dec 4;13(12):e1005741. doi: 10.1371/journal.pcbi.1005741. eCollection 2017 Dec. PubMed 29206223.
Backbone
  Vector backbone: pCAG
  Total vector size (bp): 6654
  Vector type: Mammalian Expression, Cre/Lox
  Selectable markers: mRuby2
Growth in bacteria
  Bacterial resistance: Ampicillin, 100 μg/mL
  Growth temperature: 30°C
  Growth strain: NEB Stable
  Copy number: High Copy
Gene/Insert 1
  Gene/Insert name: Cre (site-specific recombinase) (alt name: Cre recombinase)
  Species: Bacteriophage P1
  Insert size (bp): 1029
  GenBank ID: X03453
  Promoter: CAG
  Cloning method: Unknown
  Sequencing primers: 5′ CCTCCCCGAGTTGCTG; 3′ CCGCATGTTAGAAGACTTCC
Gene/Insert 2
  Gene/Insert name: mRuby2
  Species: Synthetic
  Insert size (bp): 711
  GenBank ID: AFR60232
  Promoter: CAG
  Cloning method: Unknown
  Sequencing primers: 5′ TTCTAACATGCGGGGACG; 3′ GTGGTGGCTGGTGTGGCCAAT
Terms and licenses: Academic/Nonprofit Terms; Industry Terms: Not Available to Industry
Depositor comments: Based on Addgene plasmid # 13775 by Connie Cepko. Only T2A and mRuby2 was inserted
How to cite: pCAG-Cre-T2A-mRuby2 was a gift from Karin Scharffetter-Kochanek (Addgene plasmid # 102989 ; http://n2t.net/addgene:102989 ; RRID:Addgene_102989)
