>Addgene plasmid #102989 | pCAG-Cre-T2A-mRuby2 | addgene partial sequence | sequence record 201396 | Addgene Partial NGS Result
TCTAGCGGGCGCGGGGCGAAGCGGTGCGGCGCCGGCAGGAAGGAAATGGGCGGGGAGGGCCTTCGTGCGT
CGCCGCGCCGCCGTCCCCTTCTCCCTCTCCAGCCTCGGGGCTGTCCGCGGGGGGACGGCTGCCTTCGGGG
GGGACGGGGCAGGGCGGGGTTCGGCTTCTGGCGTGTGACCGGCGGCTCTAGAGCCTCTGCTAACCATGTT
CATGCCTTCTTCTTTTTCCTACAGCTCCTGGGCAACGTGCTGGTTATTGTGCTGTCTCATCATTTTGGCA
AAGAATTCGCCACCATGGCCAATTTACTGACCGTACACCAAAATTTGCCTGCATTACCGGTCGATGCAAC
GAGTGATGAGGTTCGCAAGAACCTGATGGACATGTTCAGGGATCGCCAGGCGTTTTCTGAGCATACCTGG
AAAATGCTTCTGTCCGTTTGCCGGTCGTGGGCGGCATGGTGCAAGTTGAATAACCGGAAATGGTTTCCCG
CAGAACCTGAAGATGTTCGCGATTATCTTCTATATCTTCAGGCGCGCGGTCTGGCAGTAAAAACTATCCA
GCAACATTTGGGCCAGCTAAACATGCTTCATCGTCGGTCCGGGCTGCCACGACCAAGTGACAGCAATGCT
GTTTCACTGGTTATGCGGCGGATCCGAAAAGAAAACGTTGATGCCGGTGAACGTGCAAAACAGGCTCTAG
CGTTCGAACGCACTGATTTCGACCAGGTTCGTTCACTCATGGAAAATAGCGATCGCTGCCAGGATATACG
TAATCTGGCATTTCTGGGGATTGCTTATAACACCCTGTTACGTATAGCCGAAATTGCCAGGATCAGGGTT
AAAGATATCTCACGTACTGACGGTGGGAGAATGTTAATCCATATTGGCAGAACGAAAACGCTGGTTAGCA
CCGCAGGTGTAGAGAAGGCACTTAGCCTGGGGGTAACTAAACTGGTCGAGCGATGGATTTCCGTCTCTGG
TGTAGCTGATGATCCGAATAACTACCTGTTTTGCCGGGTCAGAAAAAATGGTGTTGCCGCGCCATCTGCC
ACCAGCCAGCTATCAACTCGCGCCCTGGAAGGGATTTTTGAAGCAACTCATCGATTGATTTACGGCGCTA
AGGATGACTCTGGTCAGAGATACCTGGCCTGGTCTGGACACAGTGCCCGTGTCGGAGCCGCGCGAGATAT
GGCCCGCGCTGGAGTTTCAATACCGGAGATCATGCAAGCTGGTGGCTGGACCAATGTAAATATTGTCATG
AACTATATCCGTAACCTGGATAGTGAAACAGGGGCAATGGTGCGCCTGCTGGAAGATGGCGATGGGAGTG
GAGAGGGCAGGGGAAGTCTTCTAACATGCGGGGACGTGGAGGAAAATCCCGGCCCCATGGTGTCTAAGGG
CGAAGAGCTGATCAAGGAAAATATGCGTATGAAGGTGGTCATGGAAGGTTCGGTCAACGGCCACCAATTC
AAATGCACAGGTGAAGGAGAAGGCAATCCGTACATGGGAACTCAAACCATGAGGATCAAAGTCATCGAGG
GAGGACCCCTGCCATTTGCCTTTGACATTCTTGCCACGTCGTTCATGTATGGCAGCCGTACTTTTATCAA
GTACCCGAAAGGCATTCCTGATTTCTTTAAACAGTCCTTTCCTGAGGGTTTTACTTGGGAAAGAGTTACG
AGATACGAAGATGGTGGAGTCGTCACCGTCATGCAGGACACCAGCCTTGAGGATGGCTGTCTCGTTTACC
ACGTCCAAGTCAGAGGGGTAAACTTTCCCTCCAATGGTCCCGTGATGCAGAAGAAGACCAAGGGTTGGGA
GCCTAATACAGAGATGATGTATCCAGCAGATGGTGGTCTGAGGGGATACACTCATATGGCACTGAAAGTT
GATGGTGGTGGCCATCTGTCTTGCTCTTTCGTAACAACTTACAGGTCAAAAAAGACCGTCGGGAACATCA
AGATGCCCGGTATCCATGCCGTTGATCACCGCCTGGAAAGGTTAGAGGAAAGTGACAATGAAATGTTCGT
AGTACAACGCGAACACGCAGTTGCCAAGTTCGCCGGGCTTGGTGGTGGGATGGACGAGCTGTACAAGTGA
GCGGCCGCACTCCTCAGGTGCAGGCTGCCTATCAGAAGGTGGTGGCTGGTGTGGCCAATGCCCTGGCTCA
CAAATACCACTGAGATCTTTTTCCCTCTGCCAAAAATTATGGGGACATCATGAAGCCCCTTGAGCATCTG
ACTTCTGGCTAATAAAGGAAATTTATTTTCATTGCAATAGTGTGTTGGAATTTTTTGTGTCTCTCACTCG
GAAGGACATATGGGAGGGCAAATCATTTAAAACATCAGAATGAGTATTTGGTTTAGAGTTTGGCAACATA
TGCCCATATGCTGGCTGCCATGAACAAAGGTTGGCTATAAAGAGGTCATCAGTATATGAAACAGCCCCCT
GCTGTCCATTCCTTATTCCATAGAAAAGCCTTGACTTGAGGTTAGATTTTTTTTATATTTTGTTTTGTGT
TATTTTTTTCTTTAACATCCCTAAAATTTTCCTTACATGTTTTACTAGCCAGATTTTTCCTCCTCTCCTG
ACTACTCCCAGTCATAGCTGTCCCTCTTCTCTTATGGAGATCCCTCGACCTGCAGCCCAAGCTTGGCGTA
ATCATGGTCATAGCTGTTTCCTGTGTGAAATTGTTATCCGCTCACAATTCCACACAACATACGAGCCGGA
AGCATAAAGTGTAAAGCCTGGGGTGCCTAATGAGTGAGCTAACTCACATTAATTGCGTTGCGCTCACTGC
CCGCTTTCCAGTCGGGAAACCTGTCGTGCCAGCGGATCCGCATCTCAATTAGTCAGCAACCATAGTCCCG
CCCCTAACTCCGCCCATCCCGCCCCTAACTCCGCCCAGTTCCGCCCATTCTCCGCCCCATGGCTGACTAA
TTTTTTTTATTTATGCAGAGGCCGAGGCCGCCTCGGCCTCTGAGCTATTCCAGAAGTAGTGAGGAGGCTT
TTTTGGAGGCCTAGGCTTTTGCAAAAAGCTAACTTGTTTATTGCAGCTTATAATGGTTACAAATAAAGCA
ATAGCATCACAAATTTCACAAATAAAGCATTTTTTTCACTGCATTCTAGTTGTGGTTTGTCCAAACTCAT
CAATGTATCTTATCATGTCTGGATCCGCTGCATTAATGAATCGGCCAACGCGCGGGGAGAGGCGGTTTGC
GTATTGGGCGCTCTTCCGCTTCCTCGCTCACTGACTCGCTGCGCTCGGTCGTTCGGCTGCGGCGAGCGGT
ATCAGCTCACTCAAAGGCGGTAATACGGTTATCCACAGAATCAGGGGATAACGCAGGAAAGAACATGTGA
GCAAAAGGCCAGCAAAAGGCCAGGAACCGTAAAAAGGCCGCGTTGCTGGCGTTTTTCCATAGGCTCCGCC
CCCCTGACGAGCATCACAAAAATCGACGCTCAAGTCAGAGGTGGCGAAACCCGACAGGACTATAAAGATA
CCAGGCGTTTCCCCCTGGAAGCTCCCTCGTGCGCTCTCCTGTTCCGACCCTGCCGCTTACCGGATACCTG
TCCGCCTTTCTCCCTTCGGGAAGCGTGGCGCTTTCTCATAGCTCACGCTGTAGGTATCTCAGTTCGGTGT
AGGTCGTTCGCTCCAAGCTGGGCTGTGTGCACGAACCCCCCGTTCAGCCCGACCGCTGCGCCTTATCCGG
TAACTATCGTCTTGAGTCCAACCCGGTAAGACACGACTTATCGCCACTGGCAGCAGCCACTGGTAACAGG
ATTAGCAGAGCGAGGTATGTAGGCGGTGCTACAGAGTTCTTGAAGTGGTGGCCTAACTACGGCTACACTA
GAAGAACAGTATTTGGTATCTGCGCTCTGCTGAAGCCAGTTACCTTCGGAAAAAGAGTTGGTAGCTCTTG
ATCCGGCAAACAAACCACCGCTGGTAGCGGTGGTTTTTTTGTTTGCAAGCAGCAGATTACGCGCAGAAAA
AAAGGATCTCAAGAAGATCCTTTGATCTTTTCTACGGGGTCTGACGCTCAGTGGAACGAAAACTCACGTT
AAGGGATTTTGGTCATGAGATTATCAAAAAGGATCTTCACCTAGATCCTTTTAAATTAAAAATGAAGTTT
TAAATCAATCTAAAGTATATATGAGTAAACTTGGTCTGACAGTTACCAATGCTTAATCAGTGAGGCACCT
ATCTCAGCGATCTGTCTATTTCGTTCATCCATAGTTGCCTGACTCCCCGTCGTGTAGATAACTACGATAC
GGGAGGGCTTACCATCTGGCCCCAGTGCTGCAATGATACCGCGAGACCCACGCTCACCGGCTCCAGATTT
ATCAGCAATAAACCAGCCAGCCGGAAGGGCCGAGCGCAGAAGTGGTCCTGCAACTTTATCCGCCTCCATC
CAGTCTATTAATTGTTGCCGGGAAGCTAGAGTAAGTAGTTCGCCAGTTAATAGTTTGCGCAACGTTGTTG
CCATTGCTACAGGCATCGTGGTGTCACGCTCGTCGTTTGGTATGGCTTCATTCAGCTCCGGTTCCCAACG
ATCAAGGCGAGTTACATGATCCCCCATGTTGTGCAAAAAAGCGGTTAGCTCCTTCGGTCCTCCGATCGTT
GTCAGAAGTAAGTTGGCCGCAGTGTTATCACTCATGGTTATGGCAGCACTGCATAATTCTCTTACTGTCA
TGCCATCCGTAAGATGCTTTTCTGTGACTGGTGAGTACTCAACCAAGTCATTCTGAGAATAGTGTATGCG
GCGACCGAGTTGCTCTTGCCCGGCGTCAATACGGGATAATACCGCGCCACATAGCAGAACTTTAAAAGTG
CTCATCATTGGAAAACGTTCTTCGGGGCGAAAACTCTCAAGGATCTTACCGCTGTTGAGATCCAGTTCGA
TGTAACCCACTCGTGCACCCAACTGATCTTCAGCATCTTTTACTTTCACCAGCGTTTCTGGGTGAGCAAA
AACAGGAAGGCAAAATGCCGCAAAAAAGGGAATAAGGGCGACACGGAAATGTTGAATACTCATACTCTTC
CTTTTTCAATATTATTGAAGCATTTATCAGGGTTATTGTCTCATGAGCGGATACATATTTGAATGTATTT
AGAAAAATAAACAAATAGGGGTTCCGCGCACATTTCCCCGAAAAGTGCCACCTGGGTCGACATTGATTAT
TGACTAGTTATTAATAGTAATCAATTACGGGGTCATTAGTTCATAGCCCATATATGGAGTTCCGCGTTAC
ATAACTTACGGTAAATGGCCCGCCTGGCTGACCGCCCAACGACCCCCGCCCATTGACGTCAATAATGACG
TATGTTCCCATAGTAACGCCAATAGGGACTTTCCATTGACGTCAATGGGTGGAGTATTTACGGTAAACTG
CCCACTTGGCAGTACATCAAGTGTATCATATGCCAAGTACGCCCCCTATTGACGTCAATGACGGTAAATG
GCCCGCCTGGCATTATGCCCAGTACATGACCTTATGGGACTTTCCTACTTGGCAGTACATCTACGTATTA
GTCATCGCTATTACCATGGTCGAGGTGAGCCCCACGTTCTGCTTCACTCTCCCCATCTCC
